>Addgene plasmid #90420 | pM9_fcpA_NG | depositor full sequence | sequence record 175100 | pM9_fcpA_NG sequence 7057 bps
GGGCTGCAGGACGCAATGGAGGATTATCACCGCAAAAATGAACTTCGAAAAAAACTTTCGAGCGACCATG
GAAAAGGAGGATCAGATTCAGATTACAACAGTGGATTGCTCTGGTAGCAAATATCTTCTGCTAGATTGGC
TCATGGTCGGTTTTGGACGTTCGAAGCTCACCGTCAAAAGAAACAAAAGAGAAGAATGACGTCTTCGTGA
CGTAGAATCTACGACTGTACTCGGATCTGGGAAATGAATTGACTCACGGTCTTCTTCGAGTCCTGTTACA
GGCCCTTGGTCCGAACCCCCACACGATTTTTGCACCAAAGATTTGCTTCAATTTGCTGGATGTTTTGACT
GCAAGATCAGCTGGCCTAGCAAGAGTGCTCGTGTTGCTTCGTCGGGAATCCCTACGAATTTCAGTTCTGC
ACAAATTTGTCTGCCGTTTCGAGAATTCGATATCATCGACTAATTCGAGCTCTCTGGCTAACTAGAGAAC
CCACTGCTTACTGGCTTATCGAAATTAATACGACTCACTATAGGGGCCACCATGGACTATAAGGACCACG
ACGGAGACTACAAGGATCATGATATTGATTACAAAGACGATGACGATAAGATGGCCCCAAAGAAGAAGCG
GAAGGTCGGTATCCACGGAGTCCCAGCAGCCGTAGATTTGAGAACTTTGGGATATTCACAGCAGCAGCAG
GAAAAGATCAAGCCCAAAGTGAGGTCGACAGTCGCGCAGCATCACGAAGCGCTGGTGGGTCATGGGTTTA
CACATGCCCACATCGTAGCCTTGTCGCAGCACCCTGCAGCCCTTGGCACGGTCGCCGTCAAGTACCAGGA
CATGATTGCGGCGTTGCCGGAAGCCACACATGAGGCGATCGTCGGTGTGGGGAAACAGTGGAGCGGAGCC
CGAGCGCTTGAGGCCCTGTTGACGGTCGCGGGAGAGCTGAGAGGGCCTCCCCTTCAGCTGGACACGGGCC
AGTTGCTGAAGATCGCGAAGCGGGGAGGAGTCACGGCGGTCGAGGCGGTGCACGCGTGGCGCAATGCGCT
CACGGGAGCACCCCTCAACCTGACAGAGACCGCGGCCGCATTAGGCACCCCAGGCTTTACACTTTATGCT
TCCGGCTCGTATAATGTGTGGATTTTGAGTTAGGATCCGTCGAGATTTTCAGGAGCTAAGGAAGCTAAAA
TGGAGAAAAAAATCACTGGATATACCACCGTTGATATATCCCAATGGCATCGTAAAGAACATTTTGAGGC
ATTTCAGTCAGTTGCTCAATGTACCTATAACCAGACCGTTCAGCTGGATATTACGGCCTTTTTAAAGACC
GTAAAGAAAAATAAGCACAAGTTTTATCCGGCCTTTATTCACATTCTTGCCCGCCTGATGAATGCTCATC
CGGAATTCCGTATGGCAATGAAAGACGGTGAGCTGGTGATATGGGATAGTGTTCACCCTTGTTACACCGT
TTTCCATGAGCAAACTGAAACGTTTTCATCGCTCTGGAGTGAATACCACGACGATTTCCGGCAGTTTCTA
CACATATATTCGCAAGATGTGGCGTGTTACGGTGAAAACCTGGCCTATTTCCCTAAAGGGTTTATTGAGA
ATATGTTTTTCGTCTCAGCCAATCCCTGGGTGAGTTTCACCAGTTTTGATTTAAACGTGGCCAATATGGA
CAACTTCTTCGCCCCCGTTTTCACCATGGGCAAATATTATACGCAAGGCGACAAGGTGCTGATGCCGCTG
GCGATTCAGGTTCATCATGCCGTTTGTGATGGCTTCCATGTCGGCAGAATGCTTAATGAATTACAACAGT
ACTGCGATGAGTGGCAGGGCGGGGCGTAAAGATCTGGATCCGGCTTACTAAAAGCCAGATAACAGTATGC
GTATTTGCGCGCTGATTTTTGCGGTATAAGAATATATACTGATATGTATACCCGAAGTATGTCAAAAAGA
GGTATGCTATGAAGCAGCGTATTACAGTGACAGTTGACAGCGACAGCTATCAGTTGCTCAAGGCATATAT
GATGTCAATATCTCCGGTCTGGTAAGCACAACCATGCAGAATGAAGCCCGTCGTCTGCGTGCCGAACGCT
GGAAAGCGGAAAATCAGGAAGGGATGGCTGAGGTCGCCCGGTTTATTGAAATGAACGGCTCTTTTGCTGA
CGAGAACAGGGGCTGGTGAAATGCAGTTTAAGGTTTACACCTATAAAAGAGAGAGCCGTTATCGTCTGTT
TGTGGATGTACAGAGTGATATTATTGACACGCCCGGGCGACGGATGGTGATCCCCCTGGCCAGTGCACGT
CTGCTGTCAGATAAAGTCTCCCGTGAACTTTACCCGGTGGTGCATATCGGGGATGAAAGCTGGCGCATGA
TGACCACCGATATGGCCAGTGTGCCGGTCTCCGTTATCGGGGAAGAAGTGGCTGATCTCAGCCACCGCGA
AAATGACATCAAAAACGCCATTAACCTGATGTTCTGGGGAATATAAATGTCAGGCTCCCTTATACACAGC
CAGTCTGCAGGTCGACGGTCTCGACTCACGCCTGAGCAGGTAGTGGCTATTGCATCCAACGGAGGGGGCA
GACCCGCACTGGAGTCAATCGTGGCCCAGCTTTCGAGGCCGGACCCCGCGCTGGCCGCACTCACTAATGA
TCATCTTGTAGCGCTGGCCTGCCTCGGCGGACGACCCGCCTTGGATGCGGTGAAGAAGGGGCTCCCGCAC
GCGCCTGCATTGATTAAGCGGACCAACAGAAGGATTCCCGAGAGGACATCACATCGAGTGGCAGGTTCCC
AACTCGTGAAGAGTGAACTTGAGGAGAAAAAGTCGGAGCTGCGGCACAAATTGAAATACGTACCGCATGA
ATACATCGAACTTATCGAAATTGCTAGGAACTCGACTCAAGACAGAATCCTTGAGATGAAGGTAATGGAG
TTCTTTATGAAGGTTTATGGATACCGAGGGAAGCATCTCGGTGGATCACGAAAACCCGACGGAGCAATCT
ATACGGTGGGGAGCCCGATTGATTACGGAGTGATCGTCGACACGAAAGCCTACAGCGGTGGGTACAATCT
TCCCATCGGGCAGGCAGATGAGATGCAACGTTATGTCGAAGAAAATCAGACCAGGAACAAACACATCAAT
CCAAATGAGTGGTGGAAAGTGTATCCTTCATCAGTGACCGAGTTTAAGTTTTTGTTTGTCTCTGGGCATT
TCAAAGGCAACTATAAGGCCCAGCTCACACGGTTGAATCACATTACGAACTGCAATGGTGCGGTTTTGTC
CGTAGAGGAACTGCTCATTGGTGGAGAAATGATCAAAGCGGGAACTCTGACACTGGAAGAAGTCAGACGC
AAGTTTAACAATGGCGAGATCAATTTCCGCTCATAAAAAATCAGCCTCGACTGTGCCTTCTAGTTGCCAG
CCATCTGTTGTTTGCCCCTCCCCCGTGCCTTCCTTGACCCTGGAAGCTTCAGAAGCGTGCTATCGAACTC
AACCAGGGACGTGCGGCACAAATGGGCATCCTTGCTCTCATGGTGCACGAACAGTTGGGAGTCTCTATCC
TTCCTTAAAAATTTAATTTTCATTAGTTGCAGTCACTCCGCTTTGGTTTCACAGTCAGGAATAACACTAG
CTCGTCTTCACCATGGATGCCAATCTCGCCTATTCATGGTGTATAAAAGTTCAACATCCAAAGCTAGAAC
TTTTGGAAAGAGAAAGAATATCCGAATAGGGCACGGCGTGCCGTATTGTTGGAGTGGACTAGCAGAAAGT
GAGGAAGGCACAGGATGAGTTTTCTCGAGACATACCTTCAGCGTCGTCTTCACTGTCACAGTCAACTGAC
AGTAATCGTTGATCCGGAGAGATTCAAAATTCAATCTGTTTGGACCTGGATAAGACACAAGAGCGACATC
CTGACATGAACGCCGTAAACAGCAAATCCTGGTTGAACACGTATCCTTTTGGGGGCCTCCGCTACGACGC
TCGCTCCAGCTGGGGCTTCCTTACTATACACAGCGCGCATATTTCACGGTTGCCAGATGTCAAGATGGCC
AAGTTGACCAGTGCCGTTCCGGTGCTCACCGCGCGCGACGTCGCCGGAGCGGTCGAGTTCTGGACCGACC
GGCTCGGGTTCTCCCGGGACTTCGTGGAGGACGACTTCGCCGGTGTGGTCCGGGACGACGTGACCCTGTT
CATCAGCGCGGTCCAGGACCAGGTGGTGCCGGACAACACCCTGGCCTGGGTGTGGGTGCGCGGCCTGGAC
GAGCTGTACGCCGAGTGGTCGGAGGTCGTGTCCACGAACTTCCGGGACGCCTCCGGGCCGGCCATGACCG
AGATCGGCGAGCAGCCGTGGGGGCGGGAGTTCGCCCTGCGCGACCCGGCCGGCAACTGCGTGCACTTCGT
GGCCGAGGAGCAGGACTGAACCTTCCTTAAAAATTTAATTTTCATTAGTTGCAGTCACTCCGCTTTGGTT
TCACAGTCAGGAATAACACTAGCTCGTCTTCACCATGGATGCCAATCTCGCCTATTCATGGTGTATAAAA
GTTCAACATCCAAAGCTAGAACTTTTGGAAAGAGAAAGAATATCCGAATAGGGCACGGCGTGCCGTATTG
TTGGAGTGGACTAGCAGAAAGTGAGGAAGGCACAGGATGAGTTTTCTCGAGGCCGGACTCCCTATAGTGA
GTCGTATTAATTTCGATAAGCCAGGTTAACCTGCATTAATGAATCGGCCAACGCGCGGGGAGAGGCGGTT
TGCGTATTGGGCGCTCTTCCGCTTCCTCGCTCACTGACTCGCTGCGCTCGGTCGTTCGGCTGCGGCGAGC
GGTATCAGCTCACTCAAAGGCGGTAATACGGTTATCCACAGAATCAGGGGATAACGCAGGAAAGAACATG
TGAGCAAAAGGCCAGCAAAAGGCCAGGAACCGTAAAAAGGCCGCGTTGCTGGCGTTTTTCCATAGGCTCC
GCCCCCCTGACGAGCATCACAAAAATCGACGCTCAAGTCAGAGGTGGCGAAACCCGACAGGACTATAAAG
ATACCAGGCGTTTCCCCCTGGAAGCTCCCTCGTGCGCTCTCCTGTTCCGACCCTGCCGCTTACCGGATAC
CTGTCCGCCTTTCTCCCTTCGGGAAGCGTGGCGCTTTCTCAATGCTCACGCTGTAGGTATCTCAGTTCGG
TGTAGGTCGTTCGCTCCAAGCTGGGCTGTGTGCACGAACCCCCCGTTCAGCCCGACCGCTGCGCCTTATC
CGGTAACTATCGTCTTGAGTCCAACCCGGTAAGACACGACTTATCGCCACTGGCAGCAGCCACTGGTAAC
AGGATTAGCAGAGCGAGGTATGTAGGCGGTGCTACAGAGTTCTTGAAGTGGTGGCCTAACTACGGCTACA
CTAGAAGGACAGTATTTGGTATCTGCGCTCTGCTGAAGCCAGTTACCTTCGGAAAAAGAGTTGGTAGCTC
TTGATCCGGCAAACAAACCACCGCTGGTAGCGGTGGTTTTTTTGTTTGCAAGCAGCAGATTACGCGCAGA
AAAAAAGGATCTCAAGAAGATCCTTTGATCTTTTCTACGGGGTCTGACGCTCAGTGGAACGAAAACTCAC
GTTAAGGGATTTTGGTCATGAGATTATCAAAAAGGATCTTCACCTAGATCCTTTTAAATTAAAAATGAAG
TTTTAAATCAATCTAAAGTATATATGAGTAAACTTGGTCTGACAGTTACCAATGCTTAATCAGTGAGGCA
CCTATCTCAGCGATCTGTCTATTTCGTTCATCCATAGTTGCCTGACTCCCCGTCGTGTAGATAACTACGA
TACGGGAGGGCTTACCATCTGGCCCCAGTGCTGCAATGATACCGCGGGACCCACGCTCACCGGCTCCAGA
TTTATCAGCAATAAACCAGCCAGCCGGAAGGGCCGAGCGCAGAAGTGGTCCTGCAACTTTATCCGCCTCC
ATCCAGTCTATTAATTGTTGCCGGGAAGCTAGAGTAAGTAGTTCGCCAGTTAATAGTTTGCGCAACGTTG
TTGCCATTGCTACAGGCATCGTGGTGTCACGCTCGTCGTTTGGTATGGCTTCATTCAGCTCCGGTTCCCA
ACGATCAAGGCGAGTTACATGATCCCCCATGTTGTGCAAAAAAGCGGTTAGCTCCTTCGGTCCTCCGATC
GTTGTCAGAAGTAAGTTGGCCGCAGTGTTATCACTCATGGTTATGGCAGCACTGCATAATTCTCTTACTG
TCATGCCATCCGTAAGATGCTTTTCTGTGACTGGTGAGTACTCAACCAAGTCATTCTGAGAATAGTGTAT
GCGGCGACCGAGTTGCTCTTGCCCGGCGTCAATACGGGATAATACCGCGCCACATAGCAGAACTTTAAAA
GTGCTCATCATTGGAAAACGTTCTTCGGGGCGAAAACTCTCAAGGATCTTACCGCTGTTGAGATCCAGTT
CGATGTAACCCACTCGTGCACCCAACTGATCTTCAGCATCTTTTACTTTCACCAGCGTTTCTGGGTGAGC
AAAAACAGGAAGGCAAAATGCCGCAAAAAAGGGAATAAGGGCGACACGGAAATGTTGAATACTCATACTC
TTCCTTTTTCAATATTATTGAAGCATTTATCAGGGTTATTGTCTCATGAGCGGATACATATTTGAATGTA
TTTAGAAAAATAAACAAATAGGGGTTCCGCGCACATTTCCCCGAAAAGTGCCACCTGACGTCTAAGAAAC
CATTATTATCATGACATTAACCTATAAAAATAGGCGTATCACGAGGCCCTTTCGTCTCGCGCGTTTCGGT
GATGACGGTGAAAACCTCTGACACATGCAGCTCCCGGAGACGGTCACAGCTTGTCTGTAAGCGGATGCCG
GGAGCAGACAAGCCCGTCAGGGCGCGTCAGCGGGTGTTGGCGGGTGTCGGGGCTGGCTTAACTATGCGGC
ATCAGAGCAGATTGTACTGAGAGTGCACCATATGGACATATTGTCGTTAGAACGCGGCTACAATTAATAC
ATAACCTTATGTATCATACACATACGATTTAGGTGACACTATAGAACCAGATCCCCC
Features (pLannotate 1.2.2; 22 found; start..end, strand, type, name):
    467..500     +  LTR            5' LTR (truncated) (fragment): truncated 5' long terminal repeat (LTR) from HIV-1
    516..534     +  promoter       T7 promoter: promoter for bacteriophage T7 RNA polymerase
    608..1075    +  CDS            avrXa10 (fragment): AVX10_XANOO - Experimental evidence at protein level: Swiss-Prot protein existence level 1. Avirulence protein. Induces the hypersensitive response (HR)in rice plants carrying the resistance gene Xa10. Activity depends on the presence of the core repeat domains; replacement with repeat domains from other proteins (AvrBs3 of X.euvesicatoria (AC P14727) or AvrXa7 of this organism) does not elicit the HR. Probably acts as a transcription factor in its host plant (rice) to induce plant resistance or disease. From Xanthomonas oryzae pv. oryzae.
   1106..1136    +  promoter       lac UV5 promoter: E. coli lac promoter with an "up" mutation
   1160..1189    +  promoter       cat promoter (fragment): promoter of the E. coli cat gene encoding chloramphenicol acetyltransferase
   1190..1849    +  CDS            CmR: chloramphenicol acetyltransferase; cat; confers resistance to chloramphenicol
   2028..2186    +  CDS            ccdA (fragment): CCDA_ECO57 - Also known as H, letA. Experimental evidence at protein level: Swiss-Prot protein existence level 1. Antitoxin component of a type II toxin-antitoxin (TA) system which inhibits the post-segregational killing (PSK) of plasmid-free cells, also referred to as a plasmid addiction system. Binds to and blocks the activity of CcdB; will also remove bound CcdB protein from the CcdB-GyrA complex by forming a CcdA-CcdB complex, a process termed rejuvenation. Functions as a transcriptional corepressor for the ccdAB operon, repression also requires CcdB (By similarity). From Escherichia coli
   2191..2493    +  CDS            ccdB: CCDB_ECOLI - Also known as G, letB, letD. Experimental evidence at protein level: Swiss-Prot protein existence level 1. Toxic component of a type II toxin-antitoxin (TA) system, functioning in plasmid maintainence. Responsible for the post- segregational killing (PSK) of plasmid-free cells, also referred to as a plasmid addiction system. Half-life of over 2 hours. Cell killing by CcdB is accompanied by filamentation, defects in chromosome and plasmid segregation, defects in cell division, formation of anucleate cells, decreased DNA synthesis and plasmid loss. Interferes with the activity of DN
   2605..2811    +  CDS            avrBs3 (fragment): AVRB3_XANEU - Experimental evidence at protein level: Swiss-Prot protein existence level 1. Avirulence protein. Acts as a transcription factor in C.annuum plants. In susceptible plants lacking the Bs3 resistance gene induces expression of a number of genes, including genes homologous to a family of auxin-induced genes, alpha-expansin genes, pectate lyase, anthocyanidin glucoside rhamnosyl transferase and at least one transcription factor, UPA20. Their expression leads to plant hypertrophy in mesophyll cells, probably mainly mediated by UPA20 (PubMed:17962565). In resistant plants induces the h
   2800..3387    +  CDS            fokIR (fragment): T2F1_PLAOK - Also known as rfoKI. Experimental evidence at protein level: Swiss-Prot protein existence level 1. Recognizes the double-stranded sequence 5'-GGATG-3'/3'-CATCC- 5' and cleaves respectively 14 bases after G-1 and 13 bases before C-1. From Planomicrobium okeanokoites (Planococcus okeanokoites) (Flavobacterium okeanokoites).
   3411..3476    +  polyA_signal   bGH poly(A) signal (fragment): bovine growth hormone polyadenylation signal
   3474..3575    +  CDS            FCPA (fragment): FCPA_PHATR - Also known as FCP1. Experimental evidence at transcript level: Swiss-Prot protein existence level 2. The light-harvesting complex (LHC) functions as a light receptor, it captures and delivers excitation energy to photosystems with which it is closely associated. Energy is transferred from the carotenoid and chlorophyll C (or B) to chlorophyll A and the photosynthetic reaction centers where it is used to synthesize ATP and reducing power. From Phaeodactylum tricornutum (Diatom).
   4055..4429    +  CDS            BleoR: antibiotic-binding protein; Sh ble from Streptoalloteichus hindustanus; confers resistance to bleomycin, phleomycin, and Zeocin™
   4681..4699    -  promoter       T7 promoter: promoter for bacteriophage T7 RNA polymerase
   4721..4774    -  CDS            lacI (fragment): lac repressor; lacI; The lac repressor binds to the lac operator to inhibit transcription in E. coli. This inhibition can be relieved by adding lactose or isopropyl-β-D-thiogalactopyranoside (IPTG).
   4957..5545    -  rep_origin     ori: high-copy-number ColE1/pMB1/pBR322/pUC origin of replication
   5716..6576    -  CDS            AmpR: β-lactamase; bla; confers resistance to ampicillin, carbenicillin, and related antibiotics
   6577..6681    -  promoter       AmpR promoter: bla
   6776..6811    +  CDS            rop (fragment): Rop protein, which maintains plasmids at low copy number; rop
   6913..6964    +  misc_feature   bom (fragment): basis of mobility region from pBR322
   7027..7045    +  promoter       SP6 promoter: promoter for bacteriophage SP6 RNA polymerase
   7050..11      +  misc_feature   MCS (fragment) (across the origin): pBluescript multiple cloning site
