>Addgene plasmid #90420 | pM9_fcpA_NG | addgene full sequence | sequence record 183803 | Addgene NGS Result
GGGCTGCAGGACGCAATGGAGGATTATCACCGCAAAAATGAACTTCGAAAAAAACTTTCGAGCGACCATG
GAAAAGGAGGATCAGATTCAGATTACAACAGTGGATTGCTCTGGTAGCAAATATCTTCTGCTAGATTGGC
TCATGGTCGGTTTTGGACGTTCGAAGCTCACCGTCAAAAGAAACAAAAGAGAAGAATGACGTCTTCGTGA
CGTAGAATCTACGACTGTACTCGGATCTGGGAAATGAATTGACTCACGGTCTTCTTCGAGTCCTGTTACA
GGCCCTTGGTCCGAACCCCCACACGATTTTTGCACCAAAGATTTGCTTCAATTTGCTGGATGTTTTGACT
GCAAGATCAGCTGGCCTAGCAAGAGTGCTCGTGTTGCTTCGTCGGGAATCCCTACGAATTTCAGTTCTGC
ACAAATTTGTCTGCCGTTTCGAGAATTCGATATCATCGACTAATTCGAGCTCTCTGGCTAACTAGAGAAC
CCACTGCTTACTGGCTTATCGAAATTAATACGACTCACTATAGGGGCCACCATGGACTATAAGGACCACG
ACGGAGACTACAAGGATCATGATATTGATTACAAAGACGATGACGATAAGATGGCCCCAAAGAAGAAGCG
GAAGGTCGGTATCCACGGAGTCCCAGCAGCCGTAGATTTGAGAACTTTGGGATATTCACAGCAGCAGCAG
GAAAAGATCAAGCCCAAAGTGAGGTCGACAGTCGCGCAGCATCACGAAGCGCTGGTGGGTCATGGGTTTA
CACATGCCCACATCGTAGCCTTGTCGCAGCACCCTGCAGCCCTTGGCACGGTCGCCGTCAAGTACCAGGA
CATGATTGCGGCGTTGCCGGAAGCCACACATGAGGCGATCGTCGGTGTGGGGAAACAGTGGAGCGGAGCC
CGAGCGCTTGAGGCCCTGTTGACGGTCGCGGGAGAGCTGAGAGGGCCTCCCCTTCAGCTGGACACGGGCC
AGTTGCTGAAGATCGCGAAGCGGGGAGGAGTCACGGCGGTCGAGGCGGTGCACGCGTGGCGCAATGCGCT
CACGGGAGCACCCCTCAACCTGACAGAGACCGCGGCCGCATTAGGCACCCCAGGCTTTACACTTTATGCT
TCCGGCTCGTATAATGTGTGGATTTTGAGTTAGGATCCGTCGAGATTTTCAGGAGCTAAGGAAGCTAAAA
TGGAGAAAAAAATCACTGGATATACCACCGTTGATATATCCCAATGGCATCGTAAAGAACATTTTGAGGC
ATTTCAGTCAGTTGCTCAATGTACCTATAACCAGACCGTTCAGCTGGATATTACGGCCTTTTTAAAGACC
GTAAAGAAAAATAAGCACAAGTTTTATCCGGCCTTTATTCACATTCTTGCCCGCCTGATGAATGCTCATC
CGGAATTCCGTATGGCAATGAAAGACGGTGAGCTGGTGATATGGGATAGTGTTCACCCTTGTTACACCGT
TTTCCATGAGCAAACTGAAACGTTTTCATCGCTCTGGAGTGAATACCACGACGATTTCCGGCAGTTTCTA
CACATATATTCGCAAGATGTGGCGTGTTACGGTGAAAACCTGGCCTATTTCCCTAAAGGGTTTATTGAGA
ATATGTTTTTCGTCTCAGCCAATCCCTGGGTGAGTTTCACCAGTTTTGATTTAAACGTGGCCAATATGGA
CAACTTCTTCGCCCCCGTTTTCACCATGGGCAAATATTATACGCAAGGCGACAAGGTGCTGATGCCGCTG
GCGATTCAGGTTCATCATGCCGTTTGTGATGGCTTCCATGTCGGCAGAATGCTTAATGAATTACAACAGT
ACTGCGATGAGTGGCAGGGCGGGGCGTAAAGATCTGGATCCGGCTTACTAAAAGCCAGATAACAGTATGC
GTATTTGCGCGCTGATTTTTGCGGTATAAGAATATATACTGATATGTATACCCGAAGTATGTCAAAAAGA
GGTATGCTATGAAGCAGCGTATTACAGTGACAGTTGACAGCGACAGCTATCAGTTGCTCAAGGCATATAT
GATGTCAATATCTCCGGTCTGGTAAGCACAACCATGCAGAATGAAGCCCGTCGTCTGCGTGCCGAACGCT
GGAAAGCGGAAAATCAGGAAGGGATGGCTGAGGTCGCCCGGTTTATTGAAATGAACGGCTCTTTTGCTGA
CGAGAACAGGGGCTGGTGAAATGCAGTTTAAGGTTTACACCTATAAAAGAGAGAGCCGTTATCGTCTGTT
TGTGGATGTACAGAGTGATATTATTGACACGCCCGGGCGACGGATGGTGATCCCCCTGGCCAGTGCACGT
CTGCTGTCAGATAAAGTCTCCCGTGAACTTTACCCGGTGGTGCATATCGGGGATGAAAGCTGGCGCATGA
TGACCACCGATATGGCCAGTGTGCCGGTCTCCGTTATCGGGGAAGAAGTGGCTGATCTCAGCCACCGCGA
AAATGACATCAAAAACGCCATTAACCTGATGTTCTGGGGAATATAAATGTCAGGCTCCCTTATACACAGC
CAGTCTGCAGGTCGACGGTCTCGACTCACGCCTGAGCAGGTAGTGGCTATTGCATCCAACGGAGGGGGCA
GACCCGCACTGGAGTCAATCGTGGCCCAGCTTTCGAGGCCGGACCCCGCGCTGGCCGCACTCACTAATGA
TCATCTTGTAGCGCTGGCCTGCCTCGGCGGACGACCCGCCTTGGATGCGGTGAAGAAGGGGCTCCCGCAC
GCGCCTGCATTGATTAAGCGGACCAACAGAAGGATTCCCGAGAGGACATCACATCGAGTGGCAGGTTCCC
AACTCGTGAAGAGTGAACTTGAGGAGAAAAAGTCGGAGCTGCGGCACAAATTGAAATACGTACCGCATGA
ATACATCGAACTTATCGAAATTGCTAGGAACTCGACTCAAGACAGAATCCTTGAGATGAAGGTAATGGAG
TTCTTTATGAAGGTTTATGGATACCGAGGGAAGCATCTCGGTGGATCACGAAAACCCGACGGAGCAATCT
ATACGGTGGGGAGCCCGATTGATTACGGAGTGATCGTCGACACGAAAGCCTACAGCGGTGGGTACAATCT
TCCCATCGGGCAGGCAGATGAGATGCAACGTTATGTCGAAGAAAATCAGACCAGGAACAAACACATCAAT
CCAAATGAGTGGTGGAAAGTGTATCCTTCATCAGTGACCGAGTTTAAGTTTTTGTTTGTCTCTGGGCATT
TCAAAGGCAACTATAAGGCCCAGCTCACACGGTTGAATCACATTACGAACTGCAATGGTGCGGTTTTGTC
CGTAGAGGAACTGCTCATTGGTGGAGAAATGATCAAAGCGGGAACTCTGACACTGGAAGAAGTCAGACGC
AAGTTTAACAATGGCGAGATCAATTTCCGCTCATAAAAAATCAGCCTCGACTGTGCCTTCTAGTTGCCAG
CCATCTGTTGTTTGCCCCTCCCCCGTGCCTTCCTTGACCCTGGAAGCTTCAGAAGCGTGCTATCGAACTC
AACCAGGGACGTGCGGCACAAATGGGCATCCTTGCTCTCATGGTGCACGAACAGTTGGGAGTCTCTATCC
TTCCTTAAAAATTTAATTTTCATTAGTTGCAGTCACTCCGCTTTGGTTTCACAGTCAGGAATAACACTAG
CTCGTCTTCACCATGGATGCCAATCTCGCCTATTCATGGTGTATAAAAGTTCAACATCCAAAGCTAGAAC
TTTTGGAAAGAGAAAGAATATCCGAATAGGGCACGGCGTGCCGTATTGTTGGAGTGGACTAGCAGAAAGT
GAGGAAGGCACAGGATGAGTTTTCTCGAGACATACCTTCAGCGTCGTCTTCACTGTCACAGTCAACTGAC
AGTAATCGTTGATCCGGAGAGATTCAAAATTCAATCTGTTTGGACCTGGATAAGACACAAGAGCGACATC
CTGACATGAACGCCGTAAACAGCAAATCCTGGTTGAACACGTATCCTTTTGGGGGCCTCCCGCTACGACG
CTCGCTCCAGCTGGGGCTTCCTTACTATACACAGCGCGCATATTTCACGGTTGCCAGATGTCAAGATGGC
CAAGTTGACCAGTGCCGTTCCGGTGCTCACCGCGCGCGACGTCGCCGGAGCGGTCGAGTTCTGGACCGAC
CGGCTCGGGTTCTCCCGGGACTTCGTGGAGGACGACTTCGCCGGTGTGGTCCGGGACGACGTGACCCTGT
TCATCAGCGCGGTCCAGGACCAGGTGGTGCCGGACAACACCCTGGCCTGGGTGTGGGTGCGCGGCCTGGA
CGAGCTGTACGCCGAGTGGTCGGAGGTCGTGTCCACGAACTTCCGGGACGCCTCCGGGCCGGCCATGACC
GAGATCGGCGAGCAGCCGTGGGGGCGGGAGTTCGCCCTGCGCGACCCGGCCGGCAACTGCGTGCACTTCG
TGGCCGAGGAGCAGGACTGAACCTTCCTTAAAAATTTAATTTTCATTAGTTGCAGTCACTCCGCTTTGGT
TTCACAGTCAGGAATAACACTAGCTCGTCTTCACCATGGATGCCAATCTCGCCTATTCATGGTGTATAAA
AGTTCAACATCCAAAGCTAGAACTTTTGGAAAGAGAAAGAATATCCGAATAGGGCACGGCGTGCCGTATT
GTTGGAGTGGACTAGCAGAAAGTGAGGAAGGCACAGGATGAGTTTTCTCGAGGCCGGACTCCCTATAGTG
AGTCGTATTAATTTCGATAAGCCAGGTTAACCTGCATTAATGAATCGGCCAACGCGCGGGGAGAGGCGGT
TTGCGTATTGGGCGCTCTTCCGCTTCCTCGCTCACTGACTCGCTGCGCTCGGTCGTTCGGCTGCGGCGAG
CGGTATCAGCTCACTCAAAGGCGGTAATACGGTTATCCACAGAATCAGGGGATAACGCAGGAAAGAACAT
GTGAGCAAAAGGCCAGCAAAAGGCCAGGAACCGTAAAAAGGCCGCGTTGCTGGCGTTTTTCCATAGGCTC
CGCCCCCCTGACGAGCATCACAAAAATCGACGCTCAAGTCAGAGGTGGCGAAACCCGACAGGACTATAAA
GATACCAGGCGTTTCCCCCTGGAAGCTCCCTCGTGCGCTCTCCTGTTCCGACCCTGCCGCTTACCGGATA
CCTGTCCGCCTTTCTCCCTTCGGGAAGCGTGGCGCTTTCTCATAGCTCACGCTGTAGGTATCTCAGTTCG
GTGTAGGTCGTTCGCTCCAAGCTGGGCTGTGTGCACGAACCCCCCGTTCAGCCCGACCGCTGCGCCTTAT
CCGGTAACTATCGTCTTGAGTCCAACCCGGTAAGACACGACTTATCGCCACTGGCAGCAGCCACTGGTAA
CAGGATTAGCAGAGCGAGGTATGTAGGCGGTGCTACAGAGTTCTTGAAGTGGTGGCCTAACTACGGCTAC
ACTAGAAGAACAGTATTTGGTATCTGCGCTCTGCTGAAGCCAGTTACCTTCGGAAAAAGAGTTGGTAGCT
CTTGATCCGGCAAACAAACCACCGCTGGTAGCGGTGGTTTTTTTGTTTGCAAGCAGCAGATTACGCGCAG
AAAAAAAGGATCTCAAGAAGATCCTTTGATCTTTTCTACGGGGTCTGACGCTCAGTGGAACGAAAACTCA
CGTTAAGGGATTTTGGTCATGAGATTATCAAAAAGGATCTTCACCTAGATCCTTTTAAATTAAAAATGAA
GTTTTAAATCAATCTAAAGTATATATGAGTAAACTTGGTCTGACAGTTACCAATGCTTAATCAGTGAGGC
ACCTATCTCAGCGATCTGTCTATTTCGTTCATCCATAGTTGCCTGACTCCCCGTCGTGTAGATAACTACG
ATACGGGAGGGCTTACCATCTGGCCCCAGTGCTGCAATGATACCGCGGGACCCACGCTCACCGGCTCCAG
ATTTATCAGCAATAAACCAGCCAGCCGGAAGGGCCGAGCGCAGAAGTGGTCCTGCAACTTTATCCGCCTC
CATCCAGTCTATTAATTGTTGCCGGGAAGCTAGAGTAAGTAGTTCGCCAGTTAATAGTTTGCGCAACGTT
GTTGCCATTGCTACAGGCATCGTGGTGTCACGCTCGTCGTTTGGTATGGCTTCATTCAGCTCCGGTTCCC
AACGATCAAGGCGAGTTACATGATCCCCCATGTTGTGCAAAAAAGCGGTTAGCTCCTTCGGTCCTCCGAT
CGTTGTCAGAAGTAAGTTGGCCGCAGTGTTATCACTCATGGTTATGGCAGCACTGCATAATTCTCTTACT
GTCATGCCATCCGTAAGATGCTTTTCTGTGACTGGTGAGTACTCAACCAAGTCATTCTGAGAATAGTGTA
TGCGGCGACCGAGTTGCTCTTGCCCGGCGTCAATACGGGATAATACCGCGCCACATAGCAGAACTTTAAA
AGTGCTCATCATTGGAAAACGTTCTTCGGGGCGAAAACTCTCAAGGATCTTACCGCTGTTGAGATCCAGT
TCGATGTAACCCACTCGTGCACCCAACTGATCTTCAGCATCTTTTACTTTCACCAGCGTTTCTGGGTGAG
CAAAAACAGGAAGGCAAAATGCCGCAAAAAAGGGAATAAGGGCGACACGGAAATGTTGAATACTCATACT
CTTCCTTTTTCAATATTATTGAAGCATTTATCAGGGTTATTGTCTCATGAGCGGATACATATTTGAATGT
ATTTAGAAAAATAAACAAATAGGGGTTCCGCGCACATTTCCCCGAAAAGTGCCACCTGACGTCTAAGAAA
CCATTATTATCATGACATTAACCTATAAAAATAGGCGTATCACGAGGCCCTTTCGTCTCGCGCGTTTCGG
TGATGACGGTGAAAACCTCTGACACATGCAGCTCCCGGAGACGGTCACAGCTTGTCTGTAAGCGGATGCC
GGGAGCAGACAAGCCCGTCAGGGCGCGTCAGCGGGTGTTGGCGGGTGTCGGGGCTGGCTTAACTATGCGG
CATCAGAGCAGATTGTACTGAGAGTGCACCATATGGACATATTGTCGTTAGAACGCGGCTACAATTAATA
CATAACCTTATGTATCATACACATACGATTTAGGTGACACTATAGAACCAGATCCCCC
Features (pLannotate 1.2.2; 22 found; start..end, strand, type, name):
    467..500     +  LTR            5' LTR (truncated) (fragment): truncated 5' long terminal repeat (LTR) from HIV-1
    516..534     +  promoter       T7 promoter: promoter for bacteriophage T7 RNA polymerase
    608..1075    +  CDS            avrXa10 (fragment): AVX10_XANOO - Experimental evidence at protein level: Swiss-Prot protein existence level 1. Avirulence protein. Induces the hypersensitive response (HR)in rice plants carrying the resistance gene Xa10. Activity depends on the presence of the core repeat domains; replacement with repeat domains from other proteins (AvrBs3 of X.euvesicatoria (AC P14727) or AvrXa7 of this organism) does not elicit the HR. Probably acts as a transcription factor in its host plant (rice) to induce plant resistance or disease. From Xanthomonas oryzae pv. oryzae.
   1106..1136    +  promoter       lac UV5 promoter: E. coli lac promoter with an "up" mutation
   1160..1189    +  promoter       cat promoter (fragment): promoter of the E. coli cat gene encoding chloramphenicol acetyltransferase
   1190..1849    +  CDS            CmR: chloramphenicol acetyltransferase; cat; confers resistance to chloramphenicol
   2028..2186    +  CDS            ccdA (fragment): CCDA_ECO57 - Also known as H, letA. Experimental evidence at protein level: Swiss-Prot protein existence level 1. Antitoxin component of a type II toxin-antitoxin (TA) system which inhibits the post-segregational killing (PSK) of plasmid-free cells, also referred to as a plasmid addiction system. Binds to and blocks the activity of CcdB; will also remove bound CcdB protein from the CcdB-GyrA complex by forming a CcdA-CcdB complex, a process termed rejuvenation. Functions as a transcriptional corepressor for the ccdAB operon, repression also requires CcdB (By similarity). From Escherichia coli
   2191..2493    +  CDS            ccdB: CCDB_ECOLI - Also known as G, letB, letD. Experimental evidence at protein level: Swiss-Prot protein existence level 1. Toxic component of a type II toxin-antitoxin (TA) system, functioning in plasmid maintainence. Responsible for the post- segregational killing (PSK) of plasmid-free cells, also referred to as a plasmid addiction system. Half-life of over 2 hours. Cell killing by CcdB is accompanied by filamentation, defects in chromosome and plasmid segregation, defects in cell division, formation of anucleate cells, decreased DNA synthesis and plasmid loss. Interferes with the activity of DN
   2605..2811    +  CDS            avrBs3 (fragment): AVRB3_XANEU - Experimental evidence at protein level: Swiss-Prot protein existence level 1. Avirulence protein. Acts as a transcription factor in C.annuum plants. In susceptible plants lacking the Bs3 resistance gene induces expression of a number of genes, including genes homologous to a family of auxin-induced genes, alpha-expansin genes, pectate lyase, anthocyanidin glucoside rhamnosyl transferase and at least one transcription factor, UPA20. Their expression leads to plant hypertrophy in mesophyll cells, probably mainly mediated by UPA20 (PubMed:17962565). In resistant plants induces the h
   2800..3387    +  CDS            fokIR (fragment): T2F1_PLAOK - Also known as rfoKI. Experimental evidence at protein level: Swiss-Prot protein existence level 1. Recognizes the double-stranded sequence 5'-GGATG-3'/3'-CATCC- 5' and cleaves respectively 14 bases after G-1 and 13 bases before C-1. From Planomicrobium okeanokoites (Planococcus okeanokoites) (Flavobacterium okeanokoites).
   3411..3476    +  polyA_signal   bGH poly(A) signal (fragment): bovine growth hormone polyadenylation signal
   3474..3575    +  CDS            FCPA (fragment): FCPA_PHATR - Also known as FCP1. Experimental evidence at transcript level: Swiss-Prot protein existence level 2. The light-harvesting complex (LHC) functions as a light receptor, it captures and delivers excitation energy to photosystems with which it is closely associated. Energy is transferred from the carotenoid and chlorophyll C (or B) to chlorophyll A and the photosynthetic reaction centers where it is used to synthesize ATP and reducing power. From Phaeodactylum tricornutum (Diatom).
   4056..4430    +  CDS            BleoR: antibiotic-binding protein; Sh ble from Streptoalloteichus hindustanus; confers resistance to bleomycin, phleomycin, and Zeocin™
   4682..4700    -  promoter       T7 promoter: promoter for bacteriophage T7 RNA polymerase
   4722..4775    -  CDS            lacI (fragment): lac repressor; lacI; The lac repressor binds to the lac operator to inhibit transcription in E. coli. This inhibition can be relieved by adding lactose or isopropyl-β-D-thiogalactopyranoside (IPTG).
   4958..5546    -  rep_origin     ori: high-copy-number ColE1/pMB1/pBR322/pUC origin of replication
   5717..6577    -  CDS            AmpR: β-lactamase; bla; confers resistance to ampicillin, carbenicillin, and related antibiotics
   6578..6682    -  promoter       AmpR promoter: bla
   6777..6812    +  CDS            rop (fragment): Rop protein, which maintains plasmids at low copy number; rop
   6914..6965    +  misc_feature   bom (fragment): basis of mobility region from pBR322
   7028..7046    +  promoter       SP6 promoter: promoter for bacteriophage SP6 RNA polymerase
   7051..11      +  misc_feature   MCS (fragment) (across the origin): pBluescript multiple cloning site
