[The description below was written by a language model from this plasmid's Addgene catalogue record and pLannotate feature annotations shown in this document.]
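Description:
pM9_fcpA_NG is a TALEN destination ("backbone") plasmid for the diatom Phaeodactylum tricornutum. It is built on the pPha-T1 transformation vector, from which BsaI restriction sites were removed by site-directed mutagenesis, with a portion of the plasmid derived from a published TALE assembly toolbox. It replicates in E. coli from a high-copy ColE1/pUC-type origin and carries ampicillin resistance (bla). A Sh ble cassette provides bleomycin/Zeocin-type selection of diatom transformants. The catalogue gives a total size of 7,011 bp, while the two near-identical sequence records are 7,057 and 7,058 nt.

The payload is an incomplete TALEN open reading frame. An N-terminal TAL effector segment (annotated by homology to AvrXa10) and a C-terminal TAL effector segment (homologous to AvrBs3) flank a bacterial stuffer containing chloramphenicol acetyltransferase and the ccdB toxin. The C-terminal segment continues into the FokI nuclease cleavage domain. A user-assembled array of DNA-binding repeats is evidently intended to replace the CmR/ccdB cassette, presumably by Golden Gate cloning, which would explain the BsaI site removal. Loss of ccdB then counter-selects against uncut backbone in ordinary strains, which is why the empty plasmid must be kept in a ccdB-tolerant strain under chloramphenicol plus ampicillin. The "NG" in the name most likely indicates the repeat-variable diresidue of the built-in final half repeat (thymine-recognising), though the record does not spell this out.

According to the stated purpose, expression in the diatom is driven by the fcpA (fucoxanthin chlorophyll a/c-binding protein) promoter. The automated annotation does not label this promoter, detecting only an FCPA-derived fragment downstream of FokI next to a partial bGH polyadenylation signal. Short hits such as the HIV LTR, lacI, rop and bom fragments look like incidental or vestigial matches. The plasmid is used to build custom TALEN pairs for targeted gene knockouts in P. tricornutum.
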