Addgene plasmid #90420: pM9_fcpA_NG
Purpose: TALEN Backbone for Phaeodactylum tricornutum_ fcpA promotor_NG
Depositing lab: Peter Kroth. Depositing organization: Universitaet Konstanz. Publication: A fast and reliable strategy to generate TALEN-mediated gene knockouts in the diatom Phaeodactylum tricornutum. Serif M, Lepetit B, Weissert K, Kroth PG, Rio Bartulos C. Algal Research Volume 23, April 2017, Pages 186–195 10.1016/j.algal.2017.02.005.
Backbone
  Vector backbone: pPha-T1
  Backbone manufacturer: GenBank_NCBI: AF219942
  Backbone size w/o insert (bp): 3860
  Total vector size (bp): 7011
  Modifications to backbone: Site directed mutagenesis of BsaI Restriction sites, to delete it.
  Vector type: Phaeodactylum tricornutum
  Selectable markers: Bleomycin
Growth in bacteria
  Bacterial resistance: Chloramphenicol and Ampicillin, 25 & 100 μg/mL
  Growth temperature: 37°C
  Growth strain: ccdB Survival
  Copy number: High Copy
Gene/Insert
  Gene/Insert name: TALEN Backbone
  Species: Phaeodactylum tricornutum
Resource information
  A portion of this plasmid was derived from a plasmid made by: Tale Toolbox Feng Zhang, from Addgene. kit #1000000019
Terms and licenses: Academic/Nonprofit Terms; Industry Terms: Not Available to Industry
Depositor comments: N.E. Sanjana, L. Cong, Y. Zhou, M.M. Cunniff, G. Feng, F. Zhang A transcription activator-like effector toolbox for genome engineering Nat. Protoc., 7 (2012), pp. 171–192
How to cite: pM9_fcpA_NG was a gift from Peter Kroth (Addgene plasmid # 90420 ; http://n2t.net/addgene:90420 ; RRID:Addgene_90420)
